>Addgene plasmid #43726 | III-TTGT | depositor partial sequence | sequence record 58991 | III-TTGT sequence 426 bps
CGTCTCGGCTCACCCCAGAGCAGGTCGTGGCCATTGCCTCGAATGGAGGGGGCAAACAGGCGTTGGAAAC
CGTACAACGATTGCTGCCGGTGCTGTGCCAAGCGCACGGACTCACCCCAGAGCAGGTCGTGGCCATTGCC
TCGAATGGAGGGGGCAAACAGGCGTTGGAAACCGTACAACGATTGCTGCCGGTGCTGTGCCAAGCGCACG
GACTCACCCCAGAGCAGGTCGTGGCAATCGCGAGCAATAACGGCGGAAAACAGGCTTTGGAAACGGTGCA
GAGGCTCCTTCCAGTGCTGTGCCAAGCGCACGGATTAACCCCAGAGCAGGTCGTGGCCATTGCCTCGAAT
GGAGGGGGCAAACAGGCGTTGGAAACCGTACAACGATTGCTGCCGGTGCTGTGCCAAGCGCACGGACTCA
GAGACG
