>Addgene plasmid #43726 | III-TTGT | addgene partial sequence | sequence record 61729 | M13-F20 5'-TGTAAAACGACGGCCAGT-3'
TTGGGGATTGGGCCTCTGATGCATGCTCGAGCGGCCGCCAGTGTGATGGATATCTGCAGAATTCGCCCTT
GATGCCGTCCTAGCGCGTCTCGGCTCACCCCAGAGCAGGTCGTGGCCATTGCCTCGAATGGAGGGGGCAA
ACAGGCGTTGGAAACCGTACAACGATTGCTGCCGGTGCTGTGCCAAGCGCACGGACTCACCCCAGAGCAG
GTCGTGGCCATTGCCTCGAATGGAGGGGGCAAACAGGCGTTGGAAACCGTACAACGATTGCTGCCGGTGC
TGTGCCAAGCGCACGGACTCACCCCAGAGCAGGTCGTGGCAATCGCGAGCAATAACGGCGGAAAACAGGC
TTTGGAAACGGTGCAGAGGCTCCTTCCAGTGCTGTGCCAAGCGCACGGATTAACCCCAGAGCAGGTCGTG
GCCATTGCCTCGAATGGAGGGGGCAAACAGGCGTTGGAAACCGTACAACGATTGCTGCCGGTGCTGTGCC
AAGCGCACGGACTCAGAGACGTGGGCACAGGAAAGATACTTAAGGGCGAATTCCAGCACACTGGCGGCCG
TTACTAGTGGATCCGAGCTCGGTACCAAGCTTGATGCATAGCTTGAGTATTCTATAGTGTCACCTAAATA
GCTTGGCGTAATCATGGTCATAGCTGTTTCCTGTGTGAAATTGTTATCCGCTCACAATTCCACACAACAT
ACGAGCCGGAAGCATAAAGTGTAAAGCCTGGGGTGCCTAATGAGTGAGCTAACTCACATTAATTGCGTTG
CGCTCACTGCCCGCTTTCCAGTCGGGAAACCTGTCGTGCCAGCTGCATTAATGAATCGGCCA
