[The description below was written by a language model from this plasmid's Addgene catalogue record.]
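Description:
III-TTGT is a bacterial cloning plasmid built on the commercial pCRII-TOPO backbone (about 4 kb without insert), into which a 426 bp synthetic fragment was placed by TOPO cloning. It is a high-copy plasmid maintained in E. coli and is selectable with both ampicillin and kanamycin, as expected for this backbone, which carries two resistance markers. No feature table is provided, so other backbone elements are not itemised. However, the listed sequencing primers (T7 on the 5′ side, M13 reverse on the 3′ side) show that the insert sits in the standard cloning region flanked by these priming sites.

The record describes the insert only by its name and as synthetic. The associated publication describes a TALEN genome-editing system for generating human stem cell-based disease models. In that context, the name suggests a pre-assembled module of TAL effector repeats that recognises the four-base sequence TTGT, with "III" probably marking its position in a larger repeat array. The insert size is roughly consistent with four repeats of about 100 bp each. This reading is an inference from the name, size and publication, not something the record states explicitly.

The plasmid has no stated promoter driving expression of the insert, no tags and no reporter, and it is not an expression vector. It appears to be one member of a library of storage plasmids, from which repeat modules are taken and combined to build full-length custom TALENs directed at chosen genomic target sites.
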