Addgene plasmid #43726: III-TTGT
Depositing lab: Chad Cowan & Kiran Musunuru. Depositing organization: Harvard University. Publication: A TALEN Genome-Editing System for Generating Human Stem Cell-Based Disease Models. Ding Q, Lee YK, Schaefer EA, Peters DT, Veres A, Kim K, Kuperwasser N, Motola DL, Meissner TB, Hendriks WT, Trevisan M, Gupta RM, Moisan A, Banks E, Friesen M, Schinzel RT, Xia F, Tang A, Xia Y, Figueroa E, Wann A, Ahfeldt T, Daheron L, Zhang F, Rubin LL, Peng LF, Chung RT, Musunuru K, Cowan CA. Cell Stem Cell. 2012 Dec 12. pii: S1934-5909(12)00645-5. doi: 10.1016/j.stem.2012.11.011. PubMed 23246482.
Backbone
  Vector backbone: pCRII-TOPO
  Backbone manufacturer: Invitrogen
  Backbone size w/o insert (bp): 3973
  Vector type: Bacterial Cloning
Growth in bacteria
  Bacterial resistance: Ampicillin and Kanamycin, 100 & 50 μg/mL
  Growth temperature: 37°C
  Growth strain: Top10
  Copy number: High Copy
Gene/Insert
  Gene/Insert name: III-TTGT
  Species: Synthetic
  Insert size (bp): 426
  Cloning method: TOPO Cloning
  Sequencing primers: 5′ T7; 3′ M13-rev
Terms and licenses: Academic/Nonprofit Terms; Industry Terms: Not Available to Industry
How to cite: III-TTGT was a gift from Chad Cowan & Kiran Musunuru (Addgene plasmid # 43726 ; http://n2t.net/addgene:43726 ; RRID:Addgene_43726)
